>Addgene plasmid #99936 | pcDNA3-HA-REDD1 N179-193 (#437) | addgene full sequence | sequence record 198002 | Addgene NGS Result
GACATTGATTATTGACTAGTTATTAATAGTAATCAATTACGGGGTCATTAGTTCATAGCCCATATATGGA
GTTCCGCGTTACATAACTTACGGTAAATGGCCCGCCTGGCTGACCGCCCAACGACCCCCGCCCATTGACG
TCAATAATGACGTATGTTCCCATAGTAACGCCAATAGGGACTTTCCATTGACGTCAATGGGTGGAGTATT
TACGGTAAACTGCCCACTTGGCAGTACATCAAGTGTATCATATGCCAAGTACGCCCCCTATTGACGTCAA
TGACGGTAAATGGCCCGCCTGGCATTATGCCCAGTACATGACCTTATGGGACTTTCCTACTTGGCAGTAC
ATCTACGTATTAGTCATCGCTATTACCATGGTGATGCGGTTTTGGCAGTACATCAATGGGCGTGGATAGC
GGTTTGACTCACGGGGATTTCCAAGTCTCCACCCCATTGACGTCAATGGGAGTTTGTTTTGGCACCAAAA
TCAACGGGACTTTCCAAAATGTCGTAACAACTCCGCCCCATTGACGCAAATGGGCGGTAGGCGTGTACGG
TGGGAGGTCTATATAAGCAGAGCTCTCTGGCTAACTAGAGAACCCACTGCTTACTGGCTTATCGAAATTA
ATACGACTCACTATAGGGAGACCCAAGCTTGGTACCGAGCTCGGATCCGCCACCATGCCTAGCCTTTGGG
ACCGCTTCTCGTCGTCGTCCACCTCCTCTTCGCCCTCGTCCTTGCCCCGAACTCCCACCCCAGATCGGCC
GCCGCGCTCAGCCTGGGGGTCGGCGACCCGGGAGGAGGGGTTTGACCGCTCCACGAGCCTGGAGAGCTCG
GACTGCGAGTCCCTGGACAGCAGCAACAGTGGCTTCGGGCCGGAGGAAGACACGGCTTACCTGGATGGGG
TGTCGTTGCCCGACTTTGAGCTGCTCAGTGACCCTGAGGATGAACACTTGTGTGCCAACCTGATGCAGCT
GCTGCAGGAGAGCCTGGCCCAGGCGCGGCTGGGCTCTCGACGCCCTGCGCGCCTGCTGATGCCTAGCCAG
TTGGTAAGCCAGGTGGGCAAAGAACTACTGCGCCTGGCCTACAGCGAGCCGTGCGGCCTGCGGGGGGCGC
TGCTGGACGTCTGCGTGGAGCAGGGCAAGAGCTGCCACAGCGTGGGCCAGCTGGCACTCGACCCCAGCCT
GGTGCCCACCTTCCAGCTGACCCTCGTGAATGCTGCTATACGATCGAGCTCCGCCAACTCTCCCTTCCTC
CCTGGCTTCAGCCAGTCCCTGACGCTGAGCACTGGCTTCCGAGTCATCAAGAAGAAGCTGTACAGCTCGG
AACAGCTGCTCATTGAGGAGTGTTACCCATACGATGTTCCAGATTACGCTTGAGAATTCTGCAGATATCC
ATCACACTGGCGGCCGCTCGAGCATGCATCTAGAGGGCCCTATTCTATAGTGTCACCTAAATGCTAGAGC
TCGCTGATCAGCCTCGACTGTGCCTTCTAGTTGCCAGCCATCTGTTGTTTGCCCCTCCCCCGTGCCTTCC
TTGACCCTGGAAGGTGCCACTCCCACTGTCCTTTCCTAATAAAATGAGGAAATTGCATCGCATTGTCTGA
GTAGGTGTCATTCTATTCTGGGGGGTGGGGTGGGGCAGGACAGCAAGGGGGAGGATTGGGAAGACAATAG
CAGGCATGCTGGGGATGCGGTGGGCTCTATGGCTTCTGAGGCGGAAAGAACCAGCTGGGGCTCTAGGGGG
TATCCCC
[124 nt withheld, positions 1758-1881]
C
[91 nt withheld, positions 1883-1973]
A
[49 nt withheld, positions 1975-2023]
CCTTTGACGTTGGAGTCCACGTTCTTT
[37 nt withheld, positions 2051-2087]
ACCCTATCTCGGCCTATTCTTTTGATTTATAAGGGATTTTGCCGATTTCGGCCTATTGGTTAAAAAATGA
GCTGATTTAACAAAAATTTAACGCGAATTAATTCTGTGGAATGTGTGTCAGTTAGGGTGTGGAAAGTCCC
CAGGCTCCCCAGCAGGCAGAAGTATGCAAAGCATGCATCTCAATTAGTCAGCAACCAGGTGTGGAAAGTC
CCCAGGCTCCCCAGCAGGCAGAAGTATGCAAAGCATGCATCTCAATTAGTCAGCAACCATAGTCCCGCCC
CTAACTCCGCCCATCCCGCCCCTAACTCCGCCCAGTTCCGCCCATTCTCCGCCCCATGGCTGACTAATTT
TTTTTATTTATGCAGAGGCCGAGGCCGCCTCTGCCTCTGAGCTATTCCAGAAGTAGTGAGGAGGCTTTTT
TGGAGGCCTAGGCTTTTGCAAAAAGCTCCCGGGAGCTTGTATATCCATTTTCGGATCTGATCAAGAGACA
GGATGAGGATCGTTTCGCATGATTGAACAAGATGGATTGCACGCAGGTTCTCCGGCCGCTTGGGTGGAGA
GGCTATTCGGCTATGACTGGGCACAACAGACAATCGGCTGCTCTGATGCCGCCGTGTTCCGGCTGTCAGC
GCAGGGGCGCCCGGTTCTTTTTGTCAAGACCGACCTGTCCGGTGCCCTGAATGAACTGCAGGACGAGGCA
GCGCGGCTATCGTGGCTGGCCACGACGGGCGTTCCTTGCGCAGCTGTGCTCGACGTTGTCACTGAAGCGG
GAAGGGACTGGCTGCTATTGGGCGAAGTGCCGGGGCAGGATCTCCTGTCATCTCACCTTGCTCCTGCCGA
GAAAGTATCCATCATGGCTGATGCAATGCGGCGGCTGCATACGCTTGATCCGGCTACCTGCCCATTCGAC
CACCAAGCGAAACATCGCATCGAGCGAGCACGTACTCGGATGGAAGCCGGTCTTGTCGATCAGGATGATC
TGGACGAAGAGCATCAGGGGCTCGCGCCAGCCGAACTGTTCGCCAGGCTCAAGGCGCGCATGCCCGACGG
CGAGGATCTCGTCGTGACCCATGGCGATGCCTGCTTGCCGAATATCATGGTGGAAAATGGCCGCTTTTCT
GGATTCATCGACTGTGGCCGGCTGGGTGTGGCGGACCGCTATCAGGACATAGCGTTGGCTACCCGTGATA
TTGCTGAAGAGCTTGGCGGCGAATGGGCTGACCGCTTCCTCGTGCTTTACGGTATCGCCGCTCCCGATTC
GCAGCGCATCGCCTTCTATCGCCTTCTTGACGAGTTCTTCTGAGCGGGACTCTGGGGTTCGAAATGACCG
ACCAAGCGACGCCCAACCTGCCATCACGAGATTTCGATTCCACCGCCGCCTTCTATGAAAGGTTGGGCTT
CGGAATCGTTTTCCGGGACGCCGGCTGGATGATCCTCCAGCGCGGGGATCTCATGCTGGAGTTCTTCGCC
CACCCCAACTTGTTTATTGCAGCTTATAATGGTTACAAATAAAGCAATAGCATCACAAATTTCACAAATA
AAGCATTTTTTTCACTGCATTCTAGTTGTGGTTTGTCCAAACTCATCAATGTATCTTATCATGTCTGTAT
ACCGTCGACCTCTAGCTAGAGCTTGGCGTAATCATGGTCATAGCTGTTTCCTGTGTGAAATTGTTATCCG
CTCACAATTCCACACAACATACGAGCCGGAAGCATAAAGTGTAAAGCCTGGGGTGCCTAATGAGTGAGCT
AACTCACATTAATTGCGTTGCGCTCACTGCCCGCTTTCCAGTCGGGAAACCTGTCGTGCCAGCTGCATTA
ATGAATCGGCCAACGCGCGGGGAGAGGCGGTTTGCGTATTGGGCGCTCTTCCGCTTCCTCGCTCACTGAC
TCGCTGCGCTCGGTCGTTCGGCTGCGGCGAGCGGTATCAGCTCACTCAAAGGCGGTAATACGGTTATCCA
CAGAATCAGGGGATAACGCAGGAAAGAACATGTGAGCAAAAGGCCAGCAAAAGGCCAGGAACCGTAAAAA
GGCCGCGTTGCTGGCGTTTTTCCATAGGCTCCGCCCCCCTGACGAGCATCACAAAAATCGACGCTCAAGT
CAGAGGTGGCGAAACCCGACAGGACTATAAAGATACCAGGCGTTTCCCCCTGGAAGCTCCCTCGTGCGCT
CTCCTGTTCCGACCCTGCCGCTTACCGGATACCTGTCCGCCTTTCTCCCTTCGGGAAGCGTGGCGCTTTC
TCATAGCTCACGCTGTAGGTATCTCAGTTCGGTGTAGGTCGTTCGCTCCAAGCTGGGCTGTGTGCACGAA
CCCCCCGTTCAGCCCGACCGCTGCGCCTTATCCGGTAACTATCGTCTTGAGTCCAACCCGGTAAGACACG
ACTTATCGCCACTGGCAGCAGCCACTGGTAACAGGATTAGCAGAGCGAGGTATGTAGGCGGTGCTACAGA
GTTCTTGAAGTGGTGGCCTAACTACGGCTACACTAGAAGAACAGTATTTGGTATCTGCGCTCTGCTGAAG
CCAGTTACCTTCGGAAAAAGAGTTGGTAGCTCTTGATCCGGCAAACAAACCACCGCTGGTAGCGGTGGTT
TTTTTGTTTGCAAGCAGCAGATTACGCGCAGAAAAAAAGGATCTCAAGAAGATCCTTTGATCTTTTCTAC
GGGGTCTGACGCTCAGTGGAACGAAAACTCACGTTAAGGGATTTTGGTCATGAGATTATCAAAAAGGATC
TTCACCTAGATCCTTTTAAATTAAAAATGAAGTTTTAAATCAATCTAAAGTATATATGAGTAAACTTGGT
CTGACAGTTACCAATGCTTAATCAGTGAGGCACCTATCTCAGCGATCTGTCTATTTCGTTCATCCATAGT
TGCCTGACTCCCCGTCGTGTAGATAACTACGATACGGGAGGGCTTACCATCTGGCCCCAGTGCTGCAATG
ATACCGCGAGACCCACGCTCACCGGCTCCAGATTTATCAGCAATAAACCAGCCAGCCGGAAGGGCCGAGC
GCAGAAGTGGTCCTGCAACTTTATCCGCCTCCATCCAGTCTATTAATTGTTGCCGGGAAGCTAGAGTAAG
TAGTTCGCCAGTTAATAGTTTGCGCAACGTTGTTGCCATTGCTACAGGCATCGTGGTGTCACGCTCGTCG
TTTGGTATGGCTTCATTCAGCTCCGGTTCCCAACGATCAAGGCGAGTTACATGATCCCCCATGTTGTGCA
AAAAAGCGGTTAGCTCCTTCGGTCCTCCGATCGTTGTCAGAAGTAAGTTGGCCGCAGTGTTATCACTCAT
GGTTATGGCAGCACTGCATAATTCTCTTACTGTCATGCCATCCGTAAGATGCTTTTCTGTGACTGGTGAG
TACTCAACCAAGTCATTCTGAGAATAGTGTATGCGGCGACCGAGTTGCTCTTGCCCGGCGTCAATACGGG
ATAATACCGCGCCACATAGCAGAACTTTAAAAGTGCTCATCATTGGAAAACGTTCTTCGGGGCGAAAACT
CTCAAGGATCTTACCGCTGTTGAGATCCAGTTCGATGTAACCCACTCGTGCACCCAACTGATCTTCAGCA
TCTTTTACTTTCACCAGCGTTTCTGGGTGAGCAAAAACAGGAAGGCAAAATGCCGCAAAAAAGGGAATAA
GGGCGACACGGAAATGTTGAATACTCATACTCTTCCTTTTTCAATATTATTGAAGCATTTATCAGGGTTA
TTGTCTCATGAGCGGATACATATTTGAATGTATTTAGAAAAATAAACAAATAGGGGTTCCGCGCACATTT
CCCCGAAAAGTGCCACCTGACGTCGACGGATCGGGAGATCTCCCGATCCCCTATGGTGCACTCTCAGTAC
AATCTGCTCTGATGCCGCATAGTTAAGCCAGTATCTGCTCCCTGCTTGTGTGTTGGAGGTCGCTGAGTAG
TGCGCGAGCAAAATTTAAGCTACAACAAGGCAAGGCTTGACCGACAATTGCATGAAGAATCTGCTTAGGG
TTAGGCGTTTTGCGCTGCTTCGCGATGTACGGGCCAGATATACGCGTT
Features (pLannotate 1.2.2; 22 found; start..end, strand, type, name):
      1..380     +  enhancer       CMV enhancer: human cytomegalovirus immediate early enhancer
    381..584     +  promoter       CMV promoter: human cytomegalovirus (CMV) immediate early promoter
    580..613     +  LTR            5' LTR (truncated) (fragment): truncated 5' long terminal repeat (LTR) from HIV-1
    629..647     +  promoter       T7 promoter: promoter for bacteriophage T7 RNA polymerase
    685..1353    +  CDS            DDIT4: DDIT4_HUMAN - Also known as REDD1, RTP801. Experimental evidence at protein level: Swiss-Prot protein existence level 1. Regulates cell growth, proliferation and survival via inhibition of the activity of the mammalian target of rapamycin complex 1 (mTORC1). Inhibition of mTORC1 is mediated by a pathway that involves DDIT4/REDD1, AKT1, the TSC1-TSC2 complex and the GTPase RHEB. Plays an important role in responses to cellular energy levels and cellular stress, including responses to hypoxia and DNA damage. Regulates p53/TP53-mediated apoptosis in response to DNA damage via its effect on mTORC1
   1354..1381    +  CDS            3xHA (fragment): three tandem HA epitope tags
   1444..1462    -  promoter       SP6 promoter: promoter for bacteriophage SP6 RNA polymerase
   1488..1712    +  polyA_signal   bGH poly(A) signal: bovine growth hormone polyadenylation signal
   1716..1737    +  promoter       SV40 promoter (fragment): SV40 enhancer and early promoter
   1758..2186    +  rep_origin     f1 ori (sequence partly withheld): f1 bacteriophage origin of replication; arrow indicates direction of (+) strand synthesis
   2200..2529    +  promoter       SV40 promoter: SV40 enhancer and early promoter
   2596..3387    +  CDS            neo: KKA2_KLEPN - Also known as kan, nptII. Experimental evidence at protein level: Swiss-Prot protein existence level 1. Resistance to kanamycin, neomycin, paromomycin, ribostamycin, butirosin and gentamicin B. From Klebsiella pneumoniae.
   3411..3569    +  CDS            ble (fragment): BLE_KLEPN - Experimental evidence at protein level: Swiss-Prot protein existence level 1. Binding protein with a strong affinity to the bleomycin family of antibiotics. Binds to CL990; an antimitotic-antibiotic compound. From Klebsiella pneumoniae.
   3564..3685    +  polyA_signal   SV40 poly(A) signal: SV40 polyadenylation signal
   3758..3774    -  protein_bind   lac operator: The lac repressor binds to the lac operator to inhibit transcription in E. coli. This inhibition can be relieved by adding lactose or isopropyl-β-D-thiogalactopyranoside (IPTG). lac repressor encoded by lacI
   3782..3812    -  promoter       lac promoter: promoter for the E. coli lac operon
   3827..3848    -  protein_bind   CAP binding site: CAP binding activates transcription in the presence of cAMP. E. coli catabolite activator protein
   3861..3953    -  CDS            lacI (fragment): lac repressor; lacI; The lac repressor binds to the lac operator to inhibit transcription in E. coli. This inhibition can be relieved by adding lactose or isopropyl-β-D-thiogalactopyranoside (IPTG).
   4136..4724    -  rep_origin     ori: high-copy-number ColE1/pMB1/pBR322/pUC origin of replication
   4895..5755    -  CDS            AmpR: β-lactamase; bla; confers resistance to ampicillin, carbenicillin, and related antibiotics
   5756..5860    -  promoter       AmpR promoter: bla
   5919..5971    -  misc_feature   bom (fragment): basis of mobility region from pBR322
