[The description below was written by a language model from this plasmid's Addgene catalogue record and pLannotate feature annotations shown in this document.]
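Description:
pcDNA3-HA-REDD1 N179-193 is a mammalian expression plasmid of about 6.1 kb built on the Invitrogen pcDNA3-family backbone (the catalogue lists pcDNA3.1, while the name says pcDNA3). It carries a mutant form of human REDD1 (gene symbol DDIT4). REDD1 is a stress-responsive negative regulator of mTORC1 that acts through the TSC1-TSC2 complex and RHEB, with roles in responses to hypoxia, energy stress and DNA damage. In this variant, residues 179-193 are deleted and replaced by a short NAAIRS linker, a substitution commonly used to disrupt a local segment. An HA epitope follows the coding sequence at the C terminus. The feature table annotates it as a fragment of a 3xHA tag immediately downstream of DDIT4, which is consistent with a single HA copy. The cloning sites used are not recorded.

Expression is driven by the CMV immediate-early enhancer and promoter and terminated by the bovine growth hormone polyadenylation signal. T7 and SP6 promoters flank the insert and can serve for in vitro transcription or sequencing. A separate SV40 early promoter drives the neomycin phosphotransferase gene with an SV40 poly(A) signal, allowing G418 selection of stably transfected mammalian cells. In E. coli the plasmid is maintained through a high-copy ColE1/pUC-type origin with ampicillin resistance, and an f1 origin is also present. The short HIV-1 LTR, ble, lacI and bom fragments in the annotation appear to be backbone remnants or partial sequence matches rather than functional elements. The associated study concerns structural and functional analysis of REDD1, so the construct most likely serves to test whether this segment contributes to mTORC1 inhibition, with the protein detected through its HA tag.
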