Addgene plasmid #99936: pcDNA3-HA-REDD1 N179-193 (#437)
Purpose: mammalian expression
Depositing lab: James Brugarolas. Depositing organization: University of Texas Southwestern Medical Center. Publication: Structural analysis and functional implications of the negative mTORC1 regulator REDD1. Vega-Rubin-de-Celis S, Abdallah Z, Kinch L, Grishin NV, Brugarolas J, Zhang X. Biochemistry. 2010 Mar 23;49(11):2491-501. doi: 10.1021/bi902135e. PubMed 20166753.
Backbone
  Vector backbone: pcDNA3.1
  Backbone manufacturer: Invitrogen
  Vector type: Mammalian Expression
Growth in bacteria
  Bacterial resistance: Ampicillin, 100 μg/mL
  Growth temperature: 37°C
  Growth strain: DH5alpha
  Copy number: Unknown
Gene/Insert
  Gene/Insert name: REDD1
  Species: H. sapiens (human)
  Mutation: delAA179-193insNAAIRS linker
  Entrez Gene: DDIT4 (a.k.a. Dig2, REDD-1, REDD1)
  Tag / fusion protein: HA (C terminal on insert)
  Cloning method: Restriction Enzyme; 5′ cloning site Unknown (unknown if destroyed); 3′ cloning site Unknown (unknown if destroyed)
Terms and licenses: Academic/Nonprofit Terms; Industry Terms: Not Available to Industry
How to cite: pcDNA3-HA-REDD1 N179-193 (#437) was a gift from James Brugarolas (Addgene plasmid # 99936 ; http://n2t.net/addgene:99936 ; RRID:Addgene_99936)
